Addgene plasmid #250276: pJC2745 - hPGK-EGFP-ZMAT2(C-term)-IRES2-mCherry-EF1A-Puro
Purpose: Ratiometric protein stability reporter for measuring C-terminal degron activity.
Depositing lab: Jacob Corn. Depositing organization: ETH Zurich (Swiss Federal Institute of Technology). Publication: C-terminal amides mark proteins for degradation via SCF-FBXO31. Muhar MF, Farnung J, Cernakova M, Hofmann R, Henneberg LT, Pfleiderer MM, Denoth-Lippuner A, Kalcic F, Nievergelt AS, Peters Al-Bayati M, Sidiropoulos ND, Beier V, Mann M, Jessberger S, Jinek M, Schulman BA, Bode JW, Corn JE. Nature. 2025 Feb;638(8050):519-527. doi: 10.1038/s41586-024-08475-w. PubMed 39880951.
Backbone
  Vector backbone: Cilantro 2
  Backbone manufacturer: Benjamin Ebert (Addgene Plasmid #74450)
  Vector type: Mammalian Expression, Lentiviral
Growth in bacteria
  Bacterial resistance: Ampicillin, 100 μg/mL
  Growth temperature: 37°C
  Growth strain: NEB Stable
  Copy number: High Copy
Gene/Insert
  Gene/Insert name: EGFP-ZMAT2(C-term)
  Species: H. sapiens (human), Synthetic
  Promoter: PGK
  Cloning method: Unknown
Terms and licenses: Academic/Nonprofit Terms; Industry Terms: Not Available to Industry
How to cite: pJC2745 - hPGK-EGFP-ZMAT2(C-term)-IRES2-mCherry-EF1A-Puro was a gift from Jacob Corn (Addgene plasmid # 250276 ; http://n2t.net/addgene:250276 ; RRID:Addgene_250276)
