[The description below was written by a language model from this plasmid's Addgene catalogue record and pLannotate feature annotations shown in this document.]
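Description:
pJC2745 is a self-inactivating, third-generation-style HIV-1 lentiviral vector built on the Cilantro 2 backbone and used as a ratiometric protein stability reporter in mammalian cells. It is propagated in E. coli through a high-copy ColE1/pUC origin with ampicillin selection (AmpR), and the backbone also carries an f1 ori, an SV40 ori and residual lac/lacZα and T3/T7 promoter sequences. The viral portion comprises an RSV promoter-driven truncated 5' LTR, the Ψ packaging signal with a gag fragment, the RRE for Rev-dependent export of the genomic RNA, a cPPT/CTS, WPRE, and a ΔU3 3' LTR followed by an SV40 poly(A) signal. Packaging functions must therefore be supplied in trans.

The payload is a bicistronic cassette driven by the human PGK promoter. EGFP comes first, fused at its C-terminus to a sequence derived from the C-terminal end of human ZMAT2. The annotation leaves only a short unannotated gap between EGFP and the next element, consistent with a short peptide tail, although the record does not give its exact extent. An EMCV IRES2 then directs translation of mCherry from the same transcript. Because both fluorescent proteins arise from one mRNA, mCherry serves as an internal control for expression level. The EGFP:mCherry ratio therefore reports the stability of the EGFP fusion and, in turn, the degron activity of the appended C-terminus.

A separate EF-1α promoter with its intron A drives a puromycin resistance gene, allowing selection of transduced cells. The construct is intended for measuring C-terminal degron activity, and the associated work concerns the degradation of proteins through their C-termini.
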