Features (pLannotate 1.2.2; 31 found; start..end, strand, type, name):
      1..589     +  rep_origin     ori: high-copy-number ColE1/pMB1/pBR322/pUC origin of replication
    772..864     +  CDS            lacI (fragment): lac repressor; lacI; The lac repressor binds to the lac operator to inhibit transcription in E. coli. This inhibition can be relieved by adding lactose or isopropyl-β-D-thiogalactopyranoside (IPTG).
    877..898     +  protein_bind   CAP binding site: CAP binding activates transcription in the presence of cAMP. E. coli catabolite activator protein
    913..943     +  promoter       lac promoter: promoter for the E. coli lac operon
    947..969     +  protein_bind   lac operator (fragment): The lac repressor binds to the lac operator to inhibit transcription in E. coli. This inhibition can be relieved by adding lactose or isopropyl-β-D-thiogalactopyranoside (IPTG). lac repressor encoded by lacI
   1012..1030    +  promoter       T3 promoter: promoter for bacteriophage T3 RNA polymerase
   1058..1284    +  promoter       RSV promoter: Rous sarcoma virus enhancer/promoter
   1285..1465    +  LTR            5' LTR (truncated): truncated 5' long terminal repeat (LTR) from HIV-1
   1512..1637    +  misc_feature   HIV-1 Ψ: packaging signal of human immunodeficiency virus type 1
   1621..1984    +  CDS            HIV-1 gag (fragment): gag protein from human immunodeficiency virus 1; gag
   2130..2363    +  misc_feature   RRE: The Rev response element (RRE) of HIV-1 allows for Rev-dependent mRNA export from the nucleus to the cytoplasm.
   2740..2766    +  CDS            Rev (fragment): human immunodeficiency virus 1 (HIV-1) Rev protein; rev; enhances nuclear export of unspliced and incompletely spliced viral mRNAs
   2767..3267    +  promoter       hPGK promoter: human phosphoglycerate kinase 1 promoter
   3348..4061    +  CDS            EGFP: EGFP is a basic (constitutively fluorescent) green fluorescent protein published in 1996, derived from Aequorea victoria. It is reported to be a rapidly-maturing weak dimer with moderate acid sensitivity.
   4142..4728    +  misc_feature   IRES2: internal ribosome entry site (IRES) of the encephalomyocarditis virus (EMCV)
   4744..5451    +  CDS            mCherry: mCherry is a basic (constitutively fluorescent) red fluorescent protein published in 2004, derived from Discosoma sp.. It is reported to be a very rapidly-maturing monomer with low acid sensitivity.
   5510..5627    +  misc_feature   cPPT/CTS: central polypurine tract and central termination sequence of HIV-1
   5688..5754    +  CDS            small t antigen (fragment): SV40 (simian virus 40) small t antigen
   5780..5991    +  promoter       EF-1α core promoter: core promoter for human elongation factor EF-1α
   5992..6930    +  intron         EF-1α intron A: intron upstream of the start codon of human EF-1α
   6952..7551    +  CDS            PuroR (fragment): puromycin N-acetyltransferase; pac from Streptomyces; confers resistance to puromycin
   7567..8155    +  misc_feature   WPRE: woodchuck hepatitis virus posttranscriptional regulatory element
   8206..8225    +  misc_feature   cPPT/CTS (fragment): central polypurine tract and central termination sequence of HIV-1
   8227..8460    +  LTR            3' LTR (ΔU3): self-inactivating 3' long terminal repeat (LTR) from HIV-1
   8538..8659    +  polyA_signal   SV40 poly(A) signal: SV40 polyadenylation signal
   8699..8834    +  rep_origin     SV40 ori: SV40 origin of replication
   8855..8873    -  promoter       T7 promoter: promoter for bacteriophage T7 RNA polymerase
   8881..9036    +  CDS            lacZα (fragment): LacZα fragment of β-galactosidase; lacZ fragment
   9041..9469    +  rep_origin     f1 ori (sequence partly withheld): f1 bacteriophage origin of replication; arrow indicates direction of (+) strand synthesis
   9522..9626    +  promoter       AmpR promoter: bla
   9627..10487   +  CDS            AmpR: β-lactamase; bla; confers resistance to ampicillin, carbenicillin, and related antibiotics
>Addgene plasmid #250276 | pJC2745 - hPGK-EGFP-ZMAT2(C-term)-IRES2-mCherry-EF1A-Puro | addgene full sequence | sequence record 497806 | Addgene NGS Result
TTGAGATCCTTTTTTTCTGCGCGTAATCTGCTGCTTGCAAACAAAAAAACCACCGCTACCAGCGGTGGTT
TGTTTGCCGGATCAAGAGCTACCAACTCTTTTTCCGAAGGTAACTGGCTTCAGCAGAGCGCAGATACCAA
ATACTGTTCTTCTAGTGTAGCCGTAGTTAGGCCACCACTTCAAGAACTCTGTAGCACCGCCTACATACCT
CGCTCTGCTAATCCTGTTACCAGTGGCTGCTGCCAGTGGCGATAAGTCGTGTCTTACCGGGTTGGACTCA
AGACGATAGTTACCGGATAAGGCGCAGCGGTCGGGCTGAACGGGGGGTTCGTGCACACAGCCCAGCTTGG
AGCGAACGACCTACACCGAACTGAGATACCTACAGCGTGAGCTATGAGAAAGCGCCACGCTTCCCGAAGG
GAGAAAGGCGGACAGGTATCCGGTAAGCGGCAGGGTCGGAACAGGAGAGCGCACGAGGGAGCTTCCAGGG
GGAAACGCCTGGTATCTTTATAGTCCTGTCGGGTTTCGCCACCTCTGACTTGAGCGTCGATTTTTGTGAT
GCTCGTCAGGGGGGCGGAGCCTATGGAAAAACGCCAGCAACGCGGCCTTTTTACGGTTCCTGGCCTTTTG
CTGGCCTTTTGCTCACATGTTCTTTCCTGCGTTATCCCCTGATTCTGTGGATAACCGTATTACCGCCTTT
GAGTGAGCTGATACCGCTCGCCGCAGCCGAACGACCGAGCGCAGCGAGTCAGTGAGCGAGGAAGCGGAAG
AGCGCCCAATACGCAAACCGCCTCTCCCCGCGCGTTGGCCGATTCATTAATGCAGCTGGCACGACAGGTT
TCCCGACTGGAAAGCGGGCAGTGAGCGCAACGCAATTAATGTGAGTTAGCTCACTCATTAGGCACCCCAG
GCTTTACACTTTATGCTTCCGGCTCGTATGTTGTGTGGAATTGTGAGCGGATAACAATTTCACACAGGAA
ACAGCTATGACCATGATTACGCCAAGCGCGCAATTAACCCTCACTAAAGGGAACAAAAGCTGGAGCTGCA
AGCTTAATGTAGTCTTATGCAATACTCTTGTAGTCTTGCAACATGGTAACGATGAGTTAGCAACATGCCT
TACAAGGAGAGAAAAAGCACCGTGCATGCCGATTGGTGGAAGTAAGGTGGTACGATCGTGCCTTATTAGG
AAGGCAACAGACGGGTCTGACATGGATTGGACGAACCACTGAATTGCCGCATTGCAGAGATATTGTATTT
AAGTGCCTAGCTCGATACATAAACGGGTCTCTCTGGTTAGACCAGATCTGAGCCTGGGAGCTCTCTGGCT
AACTAGGGAACCCACTGCTTAAGCCTCAATAAAGCTTGCCTTGAGTGCTTCAAGTAGTGTGTGCCCGTCT
GTTGTGTGACTCTGGTAACTAGAGATCCCTCAGACCCTTTTAGTCAGTGTGGAAAATCTCTAGCAGTGGC
GCCCGAACAGGGACTTGAAAGCGAAAGGGAAACCAGAGGAGCTCTCTCGACGCAGGACTCGGCTTGCTGA
AGCGCGCACGGCAAGAGGCGAGGGGCGGCGACTGGTGAGTACGCCAAAAATTTTGACTAGCGGAGGCTAG
AAGGAGAGAGATGGGTGCGAGAGCGTCAGTATTAAGCGGGGGAGAATTAGATCGCGATGGGAAAAAATTC
GGTTAAGGCCAGGGGGAAAGAAAAAATATAAATTAAAACATATAGTATGGGCAAGCAGGGAGCTAGAACG
ATTCGCAGTTAATCCTGGCCTGTTAGAAACATCAGAAGGCTGTAGACAAATACTGGGACAGCTACAACCA
TCCCTTCAGACAGGATCAGAAGAACTTAGATCATTATATAATACAGTAGCAACCCTCTATTGTGTGCATC
AAAGGATAGAGATAAAAGACACCAAGGAAGCTTTAGACAAGATAGAGGAAGAGCAAAACAAAAGTAAGAC
CACCGCACAGCAAGCGGCCGCTGATCTTCAGACCTGGAGGAGGAGATATGAGGGACAATTGGAGAAGTGA
ATTATATAAATATAAAGTAGTAAAAATTGAACCATTAGGAGTAGCACCCACCAAGGCAAAGAGAAGAGTG
GTGCAGAGAGAAAAAAGAGCAGTGGGAATAGGAGCTTTGTTCCTTGGGTTCTTGGGAGCAGCAGGAAGCA
CTATGGGCGCAGCGTCAATGACGCTGACGGTACAGGCCAGACAATTATTGTCTGGTATAGTGCAGCAGCA
GAACAATTTGCTGAGGGCTATTGAGGCGCAACAGCATCTGTTGCAACTCACAGTCTGGGGCATCAAGCAG
CTCCAGGCAAGAATCCTGGCTGTGGAAAGATACCTAAAGGATCAACAGCTCCTGGGGATTTGGGGTTGCT
CTGGAAAACTCATTTGCACCACTGCTGTGCCTTGGAATGCTAGTTGGAGTAATAAATCTCTGGAACAGAT
TTGGAATCACACGACCTGGATGGAGTGGGACAGAGAAATTAACAATTACACAAGCTTAATACACTCCTTA
ATTGAAGAATCGCAAAACCAGCAAGAAAAGAATGAACAAGAATTATTGGAATTAGATAAATGGGCAAGTT
TGTGGAATTGGTTTAACATAACAAATTGGCTGTGGTATATAAAATTATTCATAATGATAGTAGGAGGCTT
GGTAGGTTTAAGAATAGTTTTTGCTGTACTTTCTATAGTGAATAGAGTTAGGCAGGGATATTCACCATTA
TCGTTTCAGACCCACCTCCCAACCCCGAGGGGACCCTTGCGCCTTTTCCAAGGCAGCCCTGGGTTTGCGC
AGGGACGCGGCTGCTCTGGGCGTGGTTCCGGGAAACGCAGCGGCGCCGACCCTGGGTCTCGCACATTCTT
CACGTCCGTTCGCAGCGTCACCCGGATCTTCGCCGCTACCCTTGTGGGCCCCCCGGCGACGCTTCCTGCT
CCGCCCCTAAGTCGGGAAGGTTCCTTGCGGTTCGCGGCGTGCCGGACGTGACAAACGGAAGCCGCACGAC
TCACTAGTACCCTCGCAGACGGACAGCGCCAGGGAGCAATGGCAGCGCGCCGACCGCGATGGGCTGTGGC
CAATAGCGGCTGCTCAGCAGGGCGCGCCGAGAGCAGCGGCCGGGAAGGGGCGGTGCGGGAGGCGGGGTGT
GGGGCGGTAGTGTGGGCCCTGTTCCTGCCCGCGCGGTGTTCCGCATTCTGCAAGCCTCCGGAGCGCACGT
CGGCAGTCGGCTCCCTCGTTGACCGAATCACCGACCTCTCTCCCCAGGGATCGATACCGTCGACTCCGGA
ATAGCCACCATGGAGACGGACGTCTCAGGCGGCGGCGGCTCCGGCGGCGGCGGCTCCGTGAGCAAGGGCG
AGGAGCTGTTCACCGGGGTGGTGCCCATCCTGGTCGAGCTGGACGGCGACGTAAACGGCCACAAGTTCAG
CGTGTCCGGCGAGGGCGAGGGCGATGCCACCTACGGCAAGCTGACCCTGAAGTTCATCTGCACCACCGGC
AAGCTGCCCGTGCCCTGGCCCACCCTCGTGACCACCCTGACCTACGGCGTGCAGTGCTTCAGCCGCTACC
CCGACCACATGAAGCAGCACGACTTCTTCAAGTCCGCCATGCCCGAAGGCTACGTCCAGGAGCGCACCAT
CTTCTTCAAGGACGACGGCAACTACAAGACCCGCGCCGAGGTGAAGTTCGAGGGCGACACCCTGGTGAAC
CGCATCGAGCTGAAGGGCATCGACTTCAAGGAGGACGGCAACATCCTGGGGCACAAGCTGGAGTACAACT
ACAACAGCCACAACGTCTATATCATGGCCGACAAGCAGAAGAACGGCATCAAGGTGAACTTCAAGATCCG
CCACAACATCGAGGACGGCAGCGTGCAGCTCGCCGACCACTACCAGCAGAACACCCCCATCGGCGACGGC
CCCGTGCTGCTGCCCGACAACCACTACCTGAGCACCCAGTCCGCCCTGAGCAAAGACCCCAACGAGAAGC
GCGATCACATGGTCCTGCTGGAGTTCGTGACCGCCGCCGGGATCACTCTCGGCATGGACGAGCTGTACAA
GGGCACCGGTGCTGTGATGGGCTTCTCTGGCTTTGGTTCCACCAAGAAGAGTTACTGAATGCATGAGTAA
CTGAGGATCCGCCCCTCTCCCTCCCCCCCCCCTAACGTTACTGGCCGAAGCCGCTTGGAATAAGGCCGGT
GTGCGTTTGTCTATATGTTATTTTCCACCATATTGCCGTCTTTTGGCAATGTGAGGGCCCGGAAACCTGG
CCCTGTCTTCTTGACGAGCATTCCTAGGGGTCTTTCCCCTCTCGCCAAAGGAATGCAAGGTCTGTTGAAT
GTCGTGAAGGAAGCAGTTCCTCTGGAAGCTTCTTGAAGACAAACAACGTCTGTAGCGACCCTTTGCAGGC
AGCGGAACCCCCCACCTGGCGACAGGTGCCTCTGCGGCCAAAAGCCACGTGTATAAGATACACCTGCAAA
GGCGGCACAACCCCAGTGCCACGTTGTGAGTTGGATAGTTGTGGAAAGAGTCAAATGGCTCTCCTCAAGC
GTATTCAACAAGGGGCTGAAGGATGCCCAGAAGGTACCCCATTGTATGGGATCTGATCTGGGGCCTCGGT
ACACATGCTTTACATGTGTTTAGTCGAGGTTAAAAAAACGTCTAGGCCCCCCGAACCACGGGGACGTGGT
TTTCCTTTGAAAAACACGATGATAATATGGCCACAACCCTGGAATTCGCCACCATGGTGAGCAAGGGCGA
GGAGGATAACATGGCCATCATCAAGGAGTTCATGCGCTTCAAGGTGCACATGGAGGGCTCCGTGAACGGC
CACGAGTTCGAGATCGAGGGCGAGGGCGAGGGCCGCCCCTACGAGGGCACCCAGACCGCCAAGCTGAAGG
TGACCAAGGGTGGCCCCCTGCCCTTCGCCTGGGACATCCTGTCCCCTCAGTTCATGTACGGCTCCAAGGC
CTACGTGAAGCACCCCGCCGACATCCCCGACTACTTGAAGCTGTCCTTCCCCGAGGGCTTCAAGTGGGAG
CGCGTGATGAACTTCGAGGACGGCGGCGTGGTGACCGTGACCCAGGACTCCTCCCTGCAGGACGGCGAGT
TCATCTACAAGGTGAAGCTGCGCGGCACCAACTTCCCCTCCGACGGCCCCGTAATGCAGAAGAAGACCAT
GGGCTGGGAGGCCTCCTCCGAGCGGATGTACCCCGAGGACGGCGCCCTGAAGGGCGAGATCAAGCAGAGG
CTGAAGCTGAAGGACGGCGGCCACTACGACGCTGAGGTCAAGACCACCTACAAGGCCAAGAAGCCCGTGC
AGCTGCCCGGCGCCTACAACGTCAACATCAAGTTGGACATCACCTCCCACAACGAGGACTACACCATCGT
GGAACAGTACGAACGCGCCGAGGGCCGCCACTCCACCGGCGGCATGGACGAGCTGTACAAGTAAACTAGT
AAGCTTGGCGTAACTAGATCTTGAGACAAATGGCAGTATTCATCCACAATTTTAAAAGAAAAGGGGGGAT
TGGGGGGTACAGTGCAGGGGAAAGAATAGTAGACATAATAGCAACAGACATACAAACTAAAGAATTACAA
AAACAAATTACAAAAATTCAAAATTTTCGGGTTTATTACAGGGACAGCAGAGATCCACTTTGGGCTCGAG
GGGGCCCGGGTGCAAAGATGGATAAAGTTTTAAACAGAGAGGAATCTTTGCAGCTAATGGACCTTCTAGG
TCTTGAAAGGAGTGGGAATTGGCTCCGGTGCCCGTCAGTGGGCAGAGCGCACATCGCCCACAGTCCCCGA
GAAGTTGGGGGGAGGGGTCGGCAATTGATCCGGTGCCTAGAGAAGGTGGCGCGGGGTAAACTGGGAAAGT
GATGTCGTGTACTGGCTCCGCCTTTTTCCCGAGGGTGGGGGAGAACCGTATATAAGTGCAGTAGTCGCCG
TGAACGTTCTTTTTCGCAACGGGTTTGCCGCCAGAACACAGGTAAGTGCCGTGTGTGGTTCCCGCGGGCC
TGGCCTCTTTACGGGTTATGGCCCTTGCGTGCCTTGAATTACTTCCACCTGGCTGCAGTACGTGATTCTT
GATCCCGAGCTTCGGGTTGGAAGTGGGTGGGAGAGTTCGAGGCCTTGCGCTTAAGGAGCCCCTTCGCCTC
GTGCTTGAGTTGAGGCCTGGCCTGGGCGCTGGGGCCGCCGCGTGCGAATCTGGTGGCACCTTCGCGCCTG
TCTCGCTGCTTTCGATAAGTCTCTAGCCATTTAAAATTTTTGATGACCTGCTGCGACGCTTTTTTTCTGG
CAAGATAGTCTTGTAAATGCGGGCCAAGATCTGCACACTGGTATTTCGGTTTTTGGGGCCGCGGGCGGCG
ACGGGGCCCGTGCGTCCCAGCGCACATGTTCGGCGAGGCGGGGCCTGCGAGCGCGGCCACCGAGAATCGG
ACGGGGGTAGTCTCAAGCTGGCCGGCCTGCTCTGGTGCCTGGCCTCGCGCCGCCGTGTATCGCCCCGCCC
TGGGCGGCAAGGCTGGCCCGGTCGGCACCAGTTGCGTGAGCGGAAAGATGGCCGCTTCCCGGCCCTGCTG
CAGGGAGCTCAAAATGGAGGACGCGGCGCTCGGGAGAGCGGGCGGGTGAGTCACCCACACAAAGGAAAAG
GGCCTTTCCGTCCTCAGCCGTCGCTTCATGTGACTCCACGGAGTACCGGGCGCCGTCCAGGCACCTCGAT
TAGTTCTCGAGCTTTTGGAGTACGTCGTCTTTAGGTTGGGGGGAGGGGTTTTATGCGATGGAGTTTCCCC
ACACTGAGTGGGTGGAGACTGAAGTTAGGCCAGCTTGGCACTTGATGTAATTCTCCTTGGAATTTGCCCT
TTTTGAGTTTGGATCTTGGTTCATTCTCAAGCCTCAGACAGTGGTTCAAAGTTTTTTTCTTCCATTTCAG
GTGTCGTGACGTACGGCCACCATGACCGAGTACAAGCCCACGGTGCGCCTCGCCACCCGCGACGACGTCC
CCAGGGCCGTACGCACCCTCGCCGCCGCGTTCGCCGACTACCCCGCCACGCGCCACACCGTCGATCCGGA
CCGCCACATCGAGCGGGTCACCGAGCTGCAAGAACTCTTCCTCACGCGCGTCGGGCTCGACATCGGCAAG
GTGTGGGTCGCGGACGACGGCGCCGCCGTGGCGGTCTGGACCACGCCGGAGAGCGTCGAAGCGGGGGCGG
TGTTCGCCGAGATCGGCCCGCGCATGGCCGAGTTGAGCGGTTCCCGGCTGGCCGCGCAGCAACAGATGGA
AGGCCTCCTGGCGCCGCACCGGCCCAAGGAGCCCGCGTGGTTCCTGGCCACCGTCGGAGTCTCGCCCGAC
CACCAGGGCAAGGGTCTGGGCAGCGCCGTCGTGCTCCCCGGAGTGGAGGCGGCCGAGCGCGCCGGGGTGC
CCGCCTTCCTGGAGACCTCCGCGCCCCGCAACCTCCCCTTCTACGAGCGGCTCGGCTTCACCGTCACCGC
CGACGTCGAGGTGCCCGAAGGACCGCGCACCTGGTGCATGACCCGCAAGCCCGGTGCCTGAACGCGTTAA
GTCGACAATCAACCTCTGGATTACAAAATTTGTGAAAGATTGACTGGTATTCTTAACTATGTTGCTCCTT
TTACGCTATGTGGATACGCTGCTTTAATGCCTTTGTATCATGCTATTGCTTCCCGTATGGCTTTCATTTT
CTCCTCCTTGTATAAATCCTGGTTGCTGTCTCTTTATGAGGAGTTGTGGCCCGTTGTCAGGCAACGTGGC
GTGGTGTGCACTGTGTTTGCTGACGCAACCCCCACTGGTTGGGGCATTGCCACCACCTGTCAGCTCCTTT
CCGGGACTTTCGCTTTCCCCCTCCCTATTGCCACGGCGGAACTCATCGCCGCCTGCCTTGCCCGCTGCTG
GACAGGGGCTCGGCTGTTGGGCACTGACAATTCCGTGGTGTTGTCGGGGAAATCATCGTCCTTTCCTTGG
CTGCTCGCCTGTGTTGCCACCTGGATTCTGCGCGGGACGTCCTTCTGCTACGTCCCTTCGGCCCTCAATC
CAGCGGACCTTCCTTCCCGCGGCCTGCTGCCGGCTCTGCGGCCTCTTCCGCGTCTTCGCCTTCGCCCTCA
GACGAGTCGGATCTCCCTTTGGGCCGCCTCCCCGCGTCGACTTTAAGACCAATGACTTACAAGGCAGCTG
TAGATCTTAGCCACTTTTTAAAAGAAAAGGGGGGACTGGAAGGGCTAATTCACTCCCAACGAAGACAAGA
TCTGCTTTTTGCTTGTACTGGGTCTCTCTGGTTAGACCAGATCTGAGCCTGGGAGCTCTCTGGCTAACTA
GGGAACCCACTGCTTAAGCCTCAATAAAGCTTGCCTTGAGTGCTTCAAGTAGTGTGTGCCCGTCTGTTGT
GTGACTCTGGTAACTAGAGATCCCTCAGACCCTTTTAGTCAGTGTGGAAAATCTCTAGCAGTACGTATAG
TAGTTCATGTCATCTTATTATTCAGTATTTATAACTTGCAAAGAAATGAATATCAGAGAGTGAGAGGAAC
TTGTTTATTGCAGCTTATAATGGTTACAAATAAAGCAATAGCATCACAAATTTCACAAATAAAGCATTTT
TTTCACTGCATTCTAGTTGTGGTTTGTCCAAACTCATCAATGTATCTTATCATGTCTGGCTCTAGCTATC
CCGCCCCTAACTCCGCCCATCCCGCCCCTAACTCCGCCCAGTTCCGCCCATTCTCCGCCCCATGGCTGAC
TAATTTTTTTTATTTATGCAGAGGCCGAGGCCGCCTCGGCCTCTGAGCTATTCCAGAAGTAGTGAGGAGG
CTTTTTTGGAGGCCTAGGGACGTACCCAATTCGCCCTATAGTGAGTCGTATTACGCGCGCTCACTGGCCG
TCGTTTTACAACGTCGTGACTGGGAAAACCCTGGCGTTACCCAACTTAATCGCCTTGCAGCACATCCCCC
TTTCGCCAGCTGGCGTAATAGCGAAGAGGCCCGCACCGATCGCCCTTCCCAACAGTTGCGCAGCCTGAAT
GGCGAATGGG
[124 nt withheld, positions 9041-9164]
C
[91 nt withheld, positions 9166-9256]
A
[49 nt withheld, positions 9258-9306]
CCTTTGACGTTGGAGTCCACGTTCTTT
[37 nt withheld, positions 9334-9370]
ACCCTATCTCGGTCTATTCTTTTGATTTATAAGGGATTTTGCCGATTTCGGCCTATTGGTTAAAAAATGA
GCTGATTTAACAAAAATTTAACGCGAATTTTAACAAAATATTAACGCTTACAATTTAGGTGGCACTTTTC
GGGGAAATGTGCGCGGAACCCCTATTTGTTTATTTTTCTAAATACATTCAAATATGTATCCGCTCATGAG
ACAATAACCCTGATAAATGCTTCAATAATATTGAAAAAGGAAGAGTATGAGTATTCAACATTTCCGTGTC
GCCCTTATTCCCTTTTTTGCGGCATTTTGCCTTCCTGTTTTTGCTCACCCAGAAACGCTGGTGAAAGTAA
AAGATGCTGAAGATCAGTTGGGTGCACGAGTGGGTTACATCGAACTGGATCTCAACAGCGGTAAGATCCT
TGAGAGTTTTCGCCCCGAAGAACGTTTTCCAATGATGAGCACTTTTAAAGTTCTGCTATGTGGCGCGGTA
TTATCCCGTATTGACGCCGGGCAAGAGCAACTCGGTCGCCGCATACACTATTCTCAGAATGACTTGGTTG
AGTACTCACCAGTCACAGAAAAGCATCTTACGGATGGCATGACAGTAAGAGAATTATGCAGTGCTGCCAT
AACCATGAGTGATAACACTGCGGCCAACTTACTTCTGACAACGATCGGAGGACCGAAGGAGCTAACCGCT
TTTTTGCACAACATGGGGGATCATGTAACTCGCCTTGATCGTTGGGAACCGGAGCTGAATGAAGCCATAC
CAAACGACGAGCGTGACACCACGATGCCTGTAGCAATGGCAACAACGTTGCGCAAACTATTAACTGGCGA
ACTACTTACTCTAGCTTCCCGGCAACAATTAATAGACTGGATGGAGGCGGATAAAGTTGCAGGACCACTT
CTGCGCTCGGCCCTTCCGGCTGGCTGGTTTATTGCTGATAAATCTGGAGCCGGTGAGCGTGGGTCTCGCG
GTATCATTGCAGCACTGGGGCCAGATGGTAAGCCCTCCCGTATCGTAGTTATCTACACGACGGGGAGTCA
GGCAACTATGGATGAACGAAATAGACAGATCGCTGAGATAGGTGCCTCACTGATTAAGCATTGGTAACTG
TCAGACCAAGTTTACTCATATATACTTTAGATTGATTTAAAACTTCATTTTTAATTTAAAAGGATCTAGG
TGAAGATCCTTTTTGATAATCTCATGACCAAAATCCCTTAACGTGAGTTTTCGTTCCACTGAGCGTCAGA
CCCCGTAGAAAAGATCAAAGGATCTTC
